>Addgene plasmid #145990 | pAc5.1B-lambdaN-HA-DmTral-LSm-E23K-V5His6_B | depositor full sequence | sequence record 288435 | Full Sequence
CTTCAAGGAATTAATTCTATATTCTAAAAACACAAATGATACTTCTAAAAAAAATCATGAATGGCATCAA
CTCTGAATCAAATCTTTGCAGATGCACCTACTTCTCATTTCCACTGTCACATCATTTTTCCAGATCTCGC
TGCCTGTTATGTGGCCCACAAACCAAGACACGTTTTATGGCCATTAAAGCTGGCTGATCGTCGCCAAACA
CCAAATACATATCAATATGTACATTCGAGAAAGAAGCGATCAAAGAAGCGTCTTCGGGCGAGTAGGAGAA
TGCGGAGGAGAAGGAGAACGAGCTGATCTAGTATCTCTCCACAATCCAATGCCAACTGACCAACTGGCCA
TATTCGGAGCAATTTGAAGCCAATTTCCATCGCCTGGCGATCGCTCCATTCTTGGCTATATGTTTTTCAC
CGTTCCCGGGGCCATTTTCAAAGACTCGTCGGTAAGATAAGATTGTGTCACTCGCTGTCTCTCTTCATTT
GTCGAAGAATGCTGAGGAATTTCGCGATGACGTCGGCGAGTATTTTGAAGAATGAGAATAATTTGTATTT
ATACGAAAATCAGTTAGTGGAATTTTCTACAAAAACATGTTATCTATAGATAATTTTGTTGCAAAATATG
TTGACTATGACAAAGATTGTATGTATATACCTTTAATGTATTCTCATTTTCTTATGTATTTATAATGGCA
ATGATGATACTGATGATATTTTAAGATGATGCCAGACCACAGGCTGATTTCTGCGTCTTTTGCCGAACGC
AGTGCATGTGCGGTTGTTGTTTTTTGGAATAGTTTCAATTTTCGGACTGTCCGCTTTGATTTCAGTTTCT
TGGCTTATTCAAAAAGCAAAGTAAAGCCAAAAAAGCGAGATGGCAATACCAAATGCGGCAAAACGGTAGT
GGAAGGAAAGGGGTGCGGGGCAGCGGAAGGAAGGGTGGGGCGGGGCGTGGCGGGGTCTGTGGCTGGGCGC
GACGTCACCGACGTTGGAGCCACTCCTTTGACCATGTGTGCGTGTGTGTATTATTCGTGTCTCGCCACTC
GCCGGTTGTTTTTTTCTTTTTATCTCGCTCTCTCTAGCGCCATCTCGTACGCATGCTCAACGCACCGCAT
GTTGCCGTGTCCTTTATGCGTCATTTTGGCTCGAAATAGGCAATTATTTAAACAAAGATTAGTCAACGAA
AACGCTAAAATAAATAAGTCTACAATATGGTTACTTATTGCCATGTGTGTGCAGCCAACGATAGCAACAA
AAGCAACAACACAGTGGCTTTCCCTCTTTCACTTTTTGTTTGCAAGCGCGTGCGAGCAAGACGGCACGAC
CGGCAAACGCAATTACGCTGACAAAGAGCAGACGAAGTTTTGGCCGAAAAACATCAAGGCGCCTGATACG
AATGCATTTGCAATAACAATTGCGATATTTAATATTGTTTATGAAGCTGTTTGACTTCAAAACACACAAA
AAAAAAAATAAAACAAATTATTTGAAAGAGAATTAGGAATCGGACAGCTTATCGTTACGGGCTAACAGCA
CACCGAGACGAAATAGCTTACCTGACGTCACAGCCTCTGGAAGAACTGCCGCCAAGCAGAGAGAGAGAGA
AAAAGAGGGAGAGCAGCTTAGACCGCATGTGCTTGTGTGTGAGGCGTCTCTCTCTTCGTCTCCTGTTTGC
GCAAACGCATAGACTGCACTGAGAAAATCGATTACCTATTTTTTATGAATGAATATTTGCACTATTACTA
TTCAAAACTATTAAGATAGCAATCACATTCAATAGCCAAATACTATACCACCTGAGCGATGCAACGAAAT
GATCAATTTGAGCAAAAATGCTGCATATTTAGGACGGCATCATTATAGAAATGCTTCTTGCTGTGTACTT
TTCTCTCGTCTGGCAGCTGTTTCGCCGTTATTGTTAAAACCGGCTTAAGTTAGGTGTGTTTTCTACGACT
AGTGATGCCCCTACTAGAAGATGTGTGTTGCACAAATGTCCCTGAATAACCAATTTGAAGTGCAGATAGC
AGTAAACGTAAGCTAATATGAATATTATTTAACTGTAATGTTTTAATATCGCTGGACATTACTAATAAAC
CCACTATAAACACATGTACATATGTATGTTTTGGCATACAATGAGTAGTTGGGGAAAAAATGTGTAAAAG
CACCGTGACCATCACAGCATAAAGATAACCAGCTGAAGTATCGAATATGAGTAACCCCCAAATTGAATCA
CATGCCGCAACTGATAGGACCCATGGAAGTACACTCTTCATGGCGATATACAAGACACACACAAGCACGA
ACACCCAGTTGCGGAGGAAATTCTCCGTAAATGAAAACCCAATCGGCGAACAATTCATACCCATATATGG
TAAAAGTTTTGAACGCGACTTGAGAGCGGAGAGCATTGCGGCTGATAAGGTTTTAGCGCTAAGCGGGCTT
TATAAAACGGGCTGCGGGACCAGTTTTCATATCACTACCGTTTGAGTTCTTGTGCTGTGTGGATACTCCT
CCCGACACAAAGCCGCTCCATCAGCCAGCAGTCGTCTAATCCAGAGACCCCGGATCGGGGTACCAACATG
GACGCACAAACACGACGACGTGAGCGTCGCGCTGAGAAACAAGCTCAATGGAAAGCTGCAAACGGTGGAT
CTCCTCCACATATGGCTTACCCATACGATGTTCCAGATTACGCTCCTCCAAGCTTGAATTCTATGAGCGG
GGGATTACCGGAGTTGGGCTCCAAAATCAGCCTCATTTCCAAGGCGGACATTCGATACAAGGGCCGCCTG
TACACGGTGGATCCGCAGGAGTGCACCATTGCGCTCTCGAGTGTGCGATCCTTCGGTACAGAAGATCGGG
ACACCCAGTTCCAGATAGCGCCGCAATCGCAGATCTACGACTACATCCTCTTCCGTGGCTCGGACATCAA
GGACATTCGCGTTGTCAACAACCACACGCTGCCGCACCACAATGACCCGGCGATCATGCAGGCGCAGCTC
GGCGGCCGCTCGAGTCTAGAGGGCCCGCGGTTCGAAGGTAAGCCTATCCCTAACCCTCTCCTCGGTCTCG
ATTCTACGCGTACCGGTCATCATCACCATCACCATTGAGTTTAAACCCGCTGATCAGCCTCGACTGTGCC
TTCTAAGGCCTGAGCTCGCTGATCAGCCTCGATCGAGGATCCAGACATGATAAGATACATTGATGAGTTT
GGACAAACCACAACTAGAATGCAGTGAAAAAAATGCTTTATTTGTGAAATTTGTGATGCTATTGCTTTAT
TTGTAACCATTATAAGCTGCAATAAACAAGTTAACAACAACAATTGCATTCATTTTATGTTTCAGGTTCA
GGGGGAGGTGTGGGAGGTTTTTTAAAGCAAGTAAAACCTCTACAAATGTGGTATGGCTGATTATGATCAG
TCGACCGATGCCCTTGAGAGCCTTCAACCCAGTCAGCTCCTTCCGGTGGGCGCGGGGCATGACTATCGTC
GCCGCACTTATGACTGTCTTCTTTATCATGCAACTCGTAGGACAGGTGCCGGCAGCGCTCTGGGTCATTT
TCGGCGAGGACCGCTTTCGCTGGAGCGCGACGATGATCGGCCTGTCGCTTGCGGTATTCGGAATCTTGCA
CGCCCTCGCTCAAGCCTTCGTCACTGGTCCCGCCACCAAACGTTTCGGCGAGAAGCAGGCCATTATCGCC
GGCATGGCGGCCGACGCGCTGGGCTACGTCTTGCTGGCGTTCGCGACGCGAGGCTGGATGGCCTTCCCCA
TTATGATTCTTCTCGCTTCCGGCGGCATCGGGATGCCCGCGTTGCAGGCCATGCTGTCCAGGCAGGTAGA
TGACGACCATCAGGGACAGCTTCAAGGATCGCTCGCGGCTCTTACCAGCCAGCAAAAGGCCAGGAACCGT
AAAAAGGCCGCGTTGCTGGCGTTTTTCCATAGGCTCCGCCCCCCTGACGAGCATCACAAAAATCGACGCT
CAAGTCAGAGGTGGCGAAACCCGACAGGACTATAAAGATACCAGGCGTTTCCCCCTGGAAGCTCCCTCGT
GCGCTCTCCTGTTCCGACCCTGCCGCTTACCGGATACCTGTCCGCCTTTCTCCCTTCGGGAAGCGTGGCG
CTTTCTCAATGCTCACGCTGTAGGTATCTCAGTTCGGTGTAGGTCGTTCGCTCCAAGCTGGGCTGTGTGC
ACGAACCCCCCGTTCAGCCCGACCGCTGCGCCTTATCCGGTAACTATCGTCTTGAGTCCAACCCGGTAAG
ACACGACTTATCGCCACTGGCAGCAGCCACTGGTAACAGGATTAGCAGAGCGAGGTATGTAGGCGGTGCT
ACAGAGTTCTTGAAGTGGTGGCCTAACTACGGCTACACTAGAAGGACAGTATTTGGTATCTGCGCTCTGC
TGAAGCCAGTTACCTTCGGAAAAAGAGTTGGTAGCTCTTGATCCGGCAAACAAACCACCGCTGGTAGCGG
TGGTTTTTTTGTTTGCAAGCAGCAGATTACGCGCAGAAAAAAAGGATCTCAAGAAGATCCTTTGATCTTT
TCTACGGGGTCTGACGCTCAGTGGAACGAAAACTCACGTTAAGGGATTTTGGTCATGAGATTATCAAAAA
GGATCTTCACCTAGATCCTTTTAAATTAAAAATGAAGTTTTAAATCAATCTAAAGTATATATGAGTAAAC
TTGGTCTGACAGTTACCAATGCTTAATCAGTGAGGCACCTATCTCAGCGATCTGTCTATTTCGTTCATCC
ATAGTTGCCTGACTCCCCGTCGTGTAGATAACTACGATACGGGAGGGCTTACCATCTGGCCCCAGTGCTG
CAATGATACCGCGAGACCCACGCTCACCGGCTCCAGATTTATCAGCAATAAACCAGCCAGCCGGAAGGGC
CGAGCGCAGAAGTGGTCCTGCAACTTTATCCGCCTCCATCCAGTCTATTAATTGTTGCCGGGAAGCTAGA
GTAAGTAGTTCGCCAGTTAATAGTTTGCGCAACGTTGTTGCCATTGCTGCAGGCATCGTGGTGTCACGCT
CGTCGTTTGGTATGGCTTCATTCAGCTCCGGTTCCCAACGATCAAGGCGAGTTACATGATCCCCCATGTT
GTGCAAAAAAGCGGTTAGCTCCTTCGGTCCTCCGATCGTTGTCAGAAGTAAGTTGGCCGCAGTGTTATCA
CTCATGGTTATGGCAGCACTGCATAATTCTCTTACTGTCATGCCATCCGTAAGATGCTTTTCTGTGACTG
GTGAGTACTCAACCAAGTCATTCTGAGAATAGTGTATGCGGCGACCGAGTTGCTCTTGCCCGGCGTCAAC
ACGGGATAATACCGCGCCACATAGCAGAACTTTAAAAGTGCTCATCATTGGAAAACGTTCTTCGGGGCGA
AAACTCTCAAGGATCTTACCGCTGTTGAGATCCAGTTCGATGTAACCCACTCGTGCACCCAACTGATCTT
CAGCATCTTTTACTTTCACCAGCGTTTCTGGGTGAGCAAAAACAGGAAGGCAAAATGCCGCAAAAAAGGG
AATAAGGGCGACACGGAAATGTTGAATACTCATACTCTTCCTTTTTCAATATTATTGAAGCATTTATCAG
GGTTATTGTCTCATGAGCGGATACATATTTGAATGTATTTAGAAAAATAAACAAATAGGGGTTCCGCGCA
CATTTCCCCGAAAAGTGCCACCTGACGTCTAAGAAACCATTATTATCATGACATTAACCTATAAAAATAG
GCGTATCACGAGGCCCTTTCGT
Features (pLannotate 1.2.2; 11 found; start..end, strand, type, name):
     56..2568    +  promoter       Ac5 promoter: Drosophila melanogaster actin 5C promoter
   2588..2653    +  CDS            N (fragment): REGN_LAMBD - Experimental evidence at protein level: Swiss-Prot protein existence level 1. Plays a role as a transcriptional antitermination factor that allows the virus to initiate its lytic phase. Activates expression of the delayed viral early genes by modifying host RNA polymerase (RNAP) into a form that is resistant to termination signals. This antitermination function requires the host NusA protein which serves to stabilize the interaction between antitermination protein N and host RNA polymerase. From Escherichia phage lambda (Bacteriophage lambda).
   2678..2704    +  CDS            3xHA (fragment): three tandem HA epitope tags
   2723..3025    +  CDS            LSM14B (fragment): LS14B_HUMAN - Also known as C20orf40 From Homo sapiens (Human).
   3047..3088    +  CDS            V5 tag: epitope tag from simian virus 5
   3188..3322    -  polyA_signal   SV40 poly(A) signal: SV40 polyadenylation signal
   3345..3429    -  CDS            large T antigen (fragment): large T antigen from SV40 (simian virus 40)
   3430..3900    +  CDS            TcR (fragment): tetracycline efflux protein; tet; confers resistance to tetracycline
   3944..4532    -  rep_origin     ori: high-copy-number ColE1/pMB1/pBR322/pUC origin of replication
   4703..5563    -  CDS            AmpR: β-lactamase; bla; confers resistance to ampicillin, carbenicillin, and related antibiotics
   5564..5668    -  promoter       AmpR promoter: bla
