[The description below was written by a language model from this plasmid's Addgene catalogue record and pLannotate feature annotations shown in this document.]
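Description:
pAc5.1B-lambdaN-HA-DmTral-LSm-E23K-V5His6_B is a 5,762 nt insect expression plasmid for producing a mutant fragment of the Drosophila melanogaster protein Trailer Hitch (Tral, also called LSm15) in fly cells. The catalogue lists the backbone as unknown, although the name and feature layout point to a pAc5.1-type vector. It is maintained in E. coli through a ColE1/pUC-type origin and selected with ampicillin via the β-lactamase gene and its own promoter. The origin is annotated as a high-copy type, whereas the catalogue records the plasmid as low copy. Short annotated fragments of a tetracycline resistance gene and of SV40 large T antigen appear to be non-functional backbone remnants.

Expression is driven by the constitutive Drosophila actin 5C promoter and terminated by an SV40 polyadenylation signal. The open reading frame begins with a short fragment of the bacteriophage lambda N protein, followed by an HA epitope and then the roughly 300 nt Tral insert. The annotation software labelled this insert by homology as a fragment of human LSM14B, but the record identifies it as the fly LSm domain carrying the E23K substitution plus one silent change (A198C) relative to the reference sequence. A V5 epitope is annotated downstream. The His6 tag implied by the name is not annotated, and the record does not say whether the insert is read through into these C-terminal tags.

The lambda N peptide is typically used to tether a fusion protein to reporter mRNAs carrying BoxB hairpins, while the HA tag supports detection and immunoprecipitation. The associated publication examines how Tral and EDC3 associate with DCP1 and Me31B. This suggests the E23K variant serves as an interaction mutant, but the record does not state which contact it affects.
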