Addgene plasmid #145990: pAc5.1B-lambdaN-HA-DmTral-LSm-E23K-V5His6_B
Purpose: Insect Expression of DmTral-LSm-E23K
Depositing lab: Elisa Izaurralde. Depositing organization: Max Planck Institute for Developmental Biology. Publication: Similar modes of interaction enable Trailer Hitch and EDC3 to associate with DCP1 and Me31B in distinct protein complexes. Tritschler F, Eulalio A, Helms S, Schmidt S, Coles M, Weichenrieder O, Izaurralde E, Truffault V. Mol Cell Biol. 2008 Nov . 28(21):6695-708. 10.1128/MCB.00759-08 PubMed 18765641.
Backbone
  Vector backbone: Unknown
  Vector type: Insect Expression
Growth in bacteria
  Bacterial resistance: Ampicillin, 100 μg/mL
  Growth temperature: 37°C
  Growth strain: DH5alpha
  Copy number: Low Copy
Gene/Insert
  Gene/Insert name: DmTral-LSm-E23K (alt names: Trailer Hitch; Dm LSm15)
  Species: D. melanogaster (fly)
  Mutation: one silent mutation A198C compared to the sequence given by: NCBI:NM_140328.4 or UniProt Q9VTZ0.
  Entrez Gene: tral (a.k.a. Dmel_CG10686, BEST:GH08269, CG10686, DmLSm15, Dmel\CG10686, LSm15, Lsm15, Scd6p, TRAL, Tral, anon-EST:Posey139, anon-WO0172774.89, anon-WO02059370.24, p67, p70)
  Cloning method: Unknown
Terms and licenses: Academic/Nonprofit Terms; Industry Terms: Not Available to Industry
Depositor comments: Plasmids from this collection were made available to the research community and donated after the lab closed. Please note that the sequence provided by the depositing laboratory may be theoretical/predicted or based on Sanger sequencing results. There may be discrepancies between sequencing results obtained by Addgene and the depositor sequence. If an Addgene verified sequence is not available, please contact before placing your order to request that our lab fully sequence the plasmid.
How to cite: pAc5.1B-lambdaN-HA-DmTral-LSm-E23K-V5His6_B was a gift from Elisa Izaurralde (Addgene plasmid # 145990 ; http://n2t.net/addgene:145990 ; RRID:Addgene_145990)
